Addgene plasmid #69862: pCAP03-acc(3)IV
Purpose: (Empty Backbone) pCAP03-acc(3)IV is a upgraded version of the pCAP01(Plasmid #59981)
Depositing lab: Bradley Moore. Depositing organization: University of California, San Diego (UCSD). Publication: Identification of Thiotetronic Acid Antibiotic Biosynthetic Pathways by Target-directed Genome Mining. Tang X, Li J, Millan-Aguinaga N, Zhang JJ, O'Neill EC, Ugalde JA, Jensen PR, Mantovani SM, Moore BS. ACS Chem Biol. 2015 Oct 21. 10.1021/acschembio.5b00658 PubMed 26458099.
Backbone
  Vector backbone: pCAP01
  Modifications to backbone: URA3 gene was introduced into pCAP01 under the strong promoter of the Schizosaccharomyces pombe ADH1 gene (pADH1) into the SpeI and KpnI restriction sites of pCAP01, as a counter selectable marker, to produce pCAP03. pADH1 can tolerate an insertion of up to 130 bp between the TATA box and the transcription initiation site. This method allows the use of shorter capture arms and conveniently selects against non-homologous end joining in the presence of 5-fluoroorotic acid (5-FOA). In order to easy linearize pCAP03, the 1369 bp apramycin resistance cassette (acc(3)IV) was amplified from pIJ773 and cloned into the pCAP03 to obtain pCAP03-acc(3)IV .
  Vector type: Bacterial Expression, Yeast Expression
  Selectable markers: TRP1, URA3 ; apramycin
Growth in bacteria
  Bacterial resistance: Kanamycin, 50 μg/mL
  Growth temperature: 37°C
  Growth strain: DH5alpha
  Growth instructions: The vector also contain the apramycin resistance gene from pIJ773
  Copy number: High Copy
Gene/Insert
  Cloning method: Restriction Enzyme
Resource information
  A portion of this plasmid was derived from a plasmid made by: Ura3 and the strong promoter of the Schizosaccharomyces pombe ADH1 gene (pADH1) were cloned from pARS-VN provided by Dr. Larionov V. (National Cancer Institute, NIH).
Terms and licenses: Academic/Nonprofit Terms; Industry Terms: Not Available to Industry
Depositor comments: Noskov, V. N., Kouprina, N., Leem, S. H., Ouspenski, I., Barrett, J. C., and Larionov, V. (2003) A general cloning system to selectively isolate any eukaryotic or prokaryotic genomic region in yeast, BMC Genomics 4, 16.
How to cite: pCAP03-acc(3)IV was a gift from Bradley Moore (Addgene plasmid # 69862 ; http://n2t.net/addgene:69862 ; RRID:Addgene_69862)
