[The description below was written by a language model from this plasmid's Addgene catalogue record and pLannotate feature annotations shown in this document.]
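Description:
pCAP03-acc(3)IV is an 11.9 kb empty-backbone shuttle vector derived from pCAP01 and built for capturing large genomic regions by homologous recombination in yeast, then moving them through E. coli. For yeast it carries a CEN6/ARS element for stable low-copy maintenance and a TRP1 auxotrophic marker under its own promoter. For E. coli it has a high-copy ColE1/pUC-type origin and the Tn5-derived neo gene, which gives the kanamycin resistance used for selection. An incP oriT with traJ allows conjugal mobilisation, and a φC31 integrase gene with its attP site supports site-specific chromosomal integration in hosts bearing a matching attB. The record does not name that final host, although the associated publication concerns mining of antibiotic biosynthetic pathways. SV40-derived and other partial features (ble, HygR, rop, bom, M13 ori fragments) appear to be remnants of parental plasmids.

The upgrade over pCAP01 is a counter-selection cassette in which S. cerevisiae URA3 is driven by the strong Schizosaccharomyces pombe adh1 promoter. This promoter tolerates an insertion of up to about 130 bp between its TATA box and the transcription start. Short capture arms can therefore be placed there without silencing URA3, whereas capture of a large fragment disrupts expression. Growth on 5-FOA thus selects against vector recircularised by non-homologous end joining and enriches for true recombinants. In this version, the apramycin resistance cassette from pIJ773 (aac(3)IV flanked by minimal FRT sites, with a second oriT) sits between the adh1 promoter and URA3. According to the depositor, it serves as a stuffer that makes linearising the vector easier and also confers apramycin resistance.
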