Features (pLannotate 1.2.2; 32 found; start..end, strand, type, name):
      1..698     +  promoter       adh1 promoter (fragment): promoter for the Schizosaccharomyces pombe adh1 gene encoding alcohol dehydrogenase
    733..766     +  protein_bind   FRT (minimal): supports FLP-mediated excision but not integration (Turan and Bode, 2011) FLP recombinase from the Saccharomyces cerevisiae 2μ plasmid
    776..882     -  oriT           oriT: incP origin of transfer
   1198..1998    +  CDS            ApmR: aminoglycoside 3-N-acetyltransferase type IV ; aac(3)IV; confers resistance to apramycin (Paget and Davies, 1996)
   2021..2054    +  protein_bind   FRT (minimal): supports FLP-mediated excision but not integration (Turan and Bode, 2011) FLP recombinase from the Saccharomyces cerevisiae 2μ plasmid
   2077..2880    +  CDS            URA3: orotidine-5'-phosphate decarboxylase, required for uracil biosynthesis; S. cerevisiae URA3; yeast auxotrophic marker, counterselectable with 5-fluoroorotic acid (5-FOA)
   2887..2921    -  promoter       AmpR promoter (fragment): bla
   2958..3461    +  misc_feature   CEN/ARS: S. cerevisiae CEN6 centromere fused to an autonomously replicating sequence
   3529..3564    +  CDS            rop (fragment): Rop protein, which maintains plasmids at low copy number; rop
   3666..3715    +  misc_feature   bom (fragment): basis of mobility region from pBR322
   3853..4000    +  promoter       TRP1 promoter: S. cerevisiae TRP1
   4001..4675    +  CDS            TRP1: phosphoribosylanthranilate isomerase, required for tryptophan biosynthesis; S. cerevisiae TRP1; yeast auxotrophic marker
   4726..4777    +  misc_feature   bom (fragment): basis of mobility region from pBR322
   4778..5009    -  rep_origin     M13 ori (fragment) (sequence partly withheld): M13 bacteriophage origin of replication; arrow indicates direction of (+) strand synthesis
   5183..5771    +  rep_origin     ori: high-copy-number ColE1/pMB1/pBR322/pUC origin of replication
   5956..6084    +  CDS            YPB1_ECOLX (fragment): Protein predicted: Swiss-Prot protein existence level 4. From Escherichia coli.
   6156..6290    -  polyA_signal   SV40 poly(A) signal: SV40 polyadenylation signal
   6313..6396    -  CDS            large T antigen (fragment): large T antigen from SV40 (simian virus 40)
   6715..6735    -  CDS            SV40 NLS: nuclear localization signal of SV40 (simian virus 40) large T antigen
   6865..6930    -  intron         small t intron: SV40 (simian virus 40) small t antigen intron
   6932..7006    -  CDS            small t antigen (fragment): SV40 (simian virus 40) small t antigen
   7009..7329    -  CDS            ble (fragment): BLE_KLEPN - Experimental evidence at protein level: Swiss-Prot protein existence level 1. Binding protein with a strong affinity to the bleomycin family of antibiotics. Binds to CL990; an antimitotic-antibiotic compound. From Klebsiella pneumoniae.
   7353..8144    -  CDS            neo: KKA2_KLEPN - Also known as kan, nptII. Experimental evidence at protein level: Swiss-Prot protein existence level 1. Resistance to kanamycin, neomycin, paromomycin, ribostamycin, butirosin and gentamicin B. From Klebsiella pneumoniae.
   8176..8523    -  CDS            tnpA (fragment): TN5P_ECOLX - Also known as tnp. Experimental evidence at protein level: Swiss-Prot protein existence level 1. Mediates transposition of transposon Tn5 by a 'cut and paste' mechanism. First, the monomeric transposase binds the 19 bp inverted DNA repeats flanking the transposon. Then, dimerization of the DNA- bound transposase creates a synaptic DNA complex. After nicking of the first DNA strand, excision of the transposon proceeds through a series of intermediates. The transposase then mediates the insertion of the transposon at a new site by strand transfer. The activity of the wild- type tran
   8774..8791    +  misc_feature   MCS (fragment): pUC18/19 multiple cloning site
   8801..8890    -  CDS            traI (fragment): TRAI6_ECOLX - Experimental evidence at protein level: Swiss-Prot protein existence level 1. The initiation process of transfer DNA synthesis requires the interaction of at least three plasmid-specific components (TraH, I, and J) at the transfer origin resulting in the assembly of a specialised nucleoprotein complex - the relaxosome. Site- and strand-specific cleavage at the transfer origin is dependent on TraI and TraJ. From Escherichia coli.
   8928..9299    -  CDS            traJ: oriT-recognizing protein; traJ
   9332..9441    -  oriT           oriT: incP origin of transfer
   9581..9603    +  misc_feature   MCS (fragment): pUC18/19 multiple cloning site
   9761..9860    +  protein_bind   phage φC31 attP: attachment site of phage φC31 phage φC31 integrase
   9870..11687   +  CDS            phage φC31 integrase: integrase from phage φC31
  11712..11869   +  CDS            HygR (fragment): aminoglycoside phosphotransferase from E. coli confers resistance to hygromycin
>Addgene plasmid #69862 | pCAP03-acc(3)IV | addgene full sequence | sequence record 261423 | Addgene NGS Result
CCTACAACAACTAAGAAAATGGCTATCATGCGGAAGCTGGTGAGAAGAACAGCATCGGGACAAGGGAAGG
AAGAACAAAGACAAAGAAAACAAAAGAAAGCAATTGAAAACAAAACAAAACAATTTTCATTCCTTCTCTT
ATCATTCCTTTTCTTTTCTTTTCTCTCATTCAACGCACTCCATCGTATCCGTATTCCTCTTATTTTTTCT
CTTTCTCTATATCCATTTCTTTCTCTCTAGGTGTGTCCTCTCTCTCTCTTCAATTTCTCTACTCCGCATT
CCAACGCATCCTTCCCCCAACCTCCCATTTCCTCCTTACGGCCCGATAGCGATCGTCTTTCCCTCGCTAT
CACTCGCTACCGGCCCCTCCTCTGCACCGTAACCTCCTACGTATTTACCATATCATAAAGTTTTTTCCGA
CGCTTATCGCTGACCCCCTGCCGCCCTCCTATTGGCTTCCGGATTATCTTCTTGTCCATAAGGTGATCCA
TGCTTCCTGAAGATTCCCGAAATGTGTCCACTTTGGCGGGGAATCATTCCATCCACTTCTTTCTCTCTCG
CTTTCCTCATTCGGCGCTCCCCTTCCGCGTCTCATTGGTCTTCCGCTCCGTTTTTGCTTTGCCGATGTTA
CTTGGGGAGAGGTGCGATAATCCTTTCGCAAAAACTCGGTTTGACGCCTCCCATGGTATAAATAGTGGCT
CGAGATTCCGGGGATCCGTCGACCTGCAGTTCGAAGTTCCTATTCTCTAGAAAGTATAGGAACTTCGAAG
TTCCCGCCAGCCTCGCAGAGCAGGATTCCCGTTGAGCACCGCCAGGTGCGAATAAGGGACAGTGAAGAAG
GAACACCCGCTCGCGGGTGGGCCTACTTCACCTATCCTGCCCGGCTGACGCCGTTGGATACACCAAGGAA
AGTCTACACGAACCCTTTGGCAAAATCCTGTATATCGTGCGAAAAAGGATGGATATACCGAAAAAATCGC
TATAATGACCCCGAAGCAGGGTTATGCAGCGGAAAATGCAGCTCACGGTAACTGATGCCGTATTTGCAGT
ACCAGCGTACGGCCCACAGAATGATGTCACGCTGAAAATGCCGGCCTTTGAATGGGTTCATGTGCAGCTC
CATAAGCAAAAGGGGATGATAAGTTTATCACCACCGACTATTTGCAACAGTGCCGTTGATCGTGCTATGA
TCGACTGATGTCATTAGCGGTGGAGTGCAATGTCGTGCAATACGAATGGCGAAAAGCCGAGCTCATCGGT
CAGCTTCTCAACCTTGGGGTTACCCCCGGCGGTGTGCTGCTGGTCCACAGCTCCTTCCGTAGCGTCCGGC
CCCTCGAAGATGGGCCACTTGGACTGATCGAGGCCCTGCGTGCTGCGCTGGGTCCGGGAGGGACGCTCGT
CATGCCCTCGTGGTCAGGTCTGGACGACGAGCCGTTCGATCCTGCCACGTCGCCCGTTACACCGGACCTT
GGAGTTGTCTCTGACACATTCTGGCGCCTGCCAAATGTAAAGCGCAGCGCCCATCCATTTGCCTTTGCGG
CAGCGGGGCCACAGGCAGAGCAGATCATCTCTGATCCATTGCCCCTGCCACCTCACTCGCCTGCAAGCCC
GGTCGCCCGTGTCCATGAACTCGATGGGCAGGTACTTCTCCTCGGCGTGGGACACGATGCCAACACGACG
CTGCATCTTGCCGAGTTGATGGCAAAGGTTCCCTATGGGGTGCCGAGACACTGCACCATTCTTCAGGATG
GCAAGTTGGTACGCGTCGATTATCTCGAGAATGACCACTGCTGTGAGCGCTTTGCCTTGGCGGACAGGTG
GCTCAAGGAGAAGAGCCTTCAGAAGGAAGGTCCAGTCGGTCATGCCTTTGCTCGGTTGATCCGCTCCCGC
GACATTGTGGCGACAGCCCTGGGTCAACTGGGCCGAGATCCGTTGATCTTCCTGCATCCGCCAGAGGCGG
GATGCGAAGAATGCGATGCCGCTCGCCAGTCGATTGGCTGAGCTCATAAGTTCCTATTCCGAAGTTCCTA
TTCTCTAGAAAGTATAGGAACTTCGAAGCAGCTCCAGCCTACACATATGTCGAAAGCTACATATAAGGAA
CGTGCTGCTACTCATCCTAGTCCTGTTGCTGCCAAGCTATTTAATATCATGCACGAAAAGCAAACAAACT
TGTGTGCTTCATTGGATGTTCGTACCACCAAGGAATTACTGGAGTTAGTTGAAGCATTAGGTCCCAAAAT
TTGTTTACTAAAAACACATGTGGATATCTTGACTGATTTTTCCATGGAGGGCACAGTTAAGCCGCTAAAG
GCATTATCCGCCAAGTACAATTTTTTACTCTTCGAAGACAGAAAATTTGCTGACATTGGTAATACAGTCA
AATTGCAGTACTCTGCGGGTGTATACAGAATAGCAGAATGGGCAGACATTACGAATGCACACGGTGTGGT
GGGCCCAGGTATTGTTAGCGGTTTGAAGCAGGCGGCGGAAGAAGTAACAAAGGAACCTAGAGGCCTTTTG
ATGTTAGCAGAATTGTCATGCAAGGGCTCCCTAGCTACTGGAGAATATACTAAGGGTACTGTTGACATTG
CGAAGAGCGACAAAGATTTTGTTATCGGCTTTATTGCTCAAAGAGACATGGGTGGAAGAGATGAAGGTTA
CGATTGGTTGATTATGACACCCGGTGTGGGTTTAGATGACAAGGGAGACGCATTGGGTCAACAGTATAGA
ACCGTGGATGATGTGGTCTCTACAGGATCTGACATTATTATTGTTGGAAGAGGACTATTTGCAAAGGGAA
GGGATGCTAAGGTAGAGGGTGAACGTTACAGAAAAGCAGGCTGGGAAGCATATTTGAGAAGATGCGGCCA
GCAAAACTAAGGTACCTGTATTTAGAAAAATAAACAAATAGGGGTTCCGCGCACATTTCCCCGAAAAGTG
CCACCTGGGTCCTTTTCATCACGTGCTATAAAAATAATTATAATTTAAATTTTTTAATATAAATATATAA
ATTAAAAATAGAAAGTAAAAAAAGAAATTAAAGAAAAAATAGTTTTTGTTTTCCGAAGATGTAAAAGACT
CTAGGGGGATCGCCAACAAATACTACCTTTTATCTTGCTCTTCCTGCTCTCAGGTATTAATGCCGAATTG
TTTCATCTTGTCTGTGTAGAAGACCACACACGAAAATCCTGTGATTTTACATTTTACTTATCGTTAATCG
AATGTATATCTATTTAATCTGCTTTTCTTGTCTAATAAATATATATGTAAAGTACGCTTTTTGTTGAAAT
TTTTTAAACCTTTGTTTATTTTTTTTTCTTCATTCCGTAACTCTTCTACCTTCTTTATTTACTTTCTAAA
ATCCAAATACAAAACATAAAAATAAATAAACACAGAGTAAATTCCCAAATTATTCCATCATTAAAAGATA
CGAGGCGCGTGTAAGTTACAGGCAAGCGATCCGTCTAAGAAACCATTATTATCATGACATTAACCTATAA
AAATAGGCGTATCACGAGGCCCTTTCGTCTCGCGCGTTTCGGTGATGACGGTGAAAACCTCTGACACATG
CAGCTCCCGGAGACGGTCACAGCTTGTCTGTAAGCGGATGCCGGGAGCAGACAAGCCCGTCAGGGCGCGT
CAGCGGGTGTTGGCGGGTGTCGGGGCTGGCTTAACTATGCGGCATCAGAGCAGATTGTACTGAGAGTGCA
CCATAGATCACGACATTACTATATATATAATATAGGAAGCATTTAATAGAACAGCATCGTAATATATGTG
TACTTTGCAGTTATGACGCCAGATGGCAGTAGTGGAAGATATTCTTTATTGAAAAATAGCTTGTCACCTT
ACGTACAATCTTGATCCGGAGCTTTTCTTTTTTTGCCGATTAAGAATTAATTCGGTCGAAAAAAGAAAAG
GAGAGGGCCAAGAGGGAGGGCATTGGTGACTATTGAGCACGTGAGTATACGTGATTAAGCACACAAAGGC
AGCTTGGAGTATGTCTGTTATTAATTTCACAGGTAGTTCTGGTCCATTGGTGAAAGTTTGCGGCTTGCAG
AGCACAGAGGCCGCAGAATGTGCTCTAGATTCCGATGCTGACTTGCTGGGTATTATATGTGTGCCCAATA
GAAAGAGAACAATTGACCCGGTTATTGCAAGGAAAATTTCAAGTCTTGTAAAAGCATATAAAAATAGTTC
AGGCACTCCGAAATACTTGGTTGGCGTGTTTCGTAATCAACCTAAGGAGGATGTTTTGGCTCTGGTCAAT
GATTACGGCATTGATATCGTCCAACTGCATGGAGATGAGTCGTGGCAAGAATACCAAGAGTTCCTCGGTT
TGCCAGTTATTAAAAGACTCGTATTTCCAAAAGACTGCAACATACTACTCAGTGCAGCTTCACAGAAACC
TCATTCGTTTATTCCCTTGTTTGATTCAGAAGCAGGTGGGACAGGTGAACTTTTGGATTGGAACTCGATT
TCTGACTGGGTTGGAAGGCAAGAGAGCCCCGAAAGCTTACATTTTATGTTAGCTGGTGGACTGACGCCAG
AAAATGTTGGTGATGCGCTTAGATTAAATGGCGTTATTGGTGTTGATGTAAGCGGAGGTGTGGAGACAAA
TGGTGTAAAAGACTCTAACAAAATAGCAAATTTCGTCAAAAATGCTAAGAAATAGGTTATTACTGAGTAG
TATTTATTTAAGTATTGTTTGTGCACTTGCCGATCTATGCGGTGTGAAATACCGCACAGATGCGTAAGGA
GAAAATACCGCATCAGGAAATTGTAAGCGTTAATATTTTGTTAAAATTCGCGTTAAATTTTTGTTAAATC
AGCTCATTTTTTAACCAATAGGCCGAAATCGGCAAAATCCCTTATAAATCAAAAGAATAGACCGAGATAG
GGT
[37 nt withheld, positions 4904-4940]
AAAGAACGTGGACTCCAACGTCAAAGG
[42 nt withheld, positions 4968-5009]
TAACTGTCAGACCAAGTTTACTCATATATACTTTAGATTGATTTAAAACTTCATTTTTAATTTAAAAGGA
TCTAGGTGAAGATCCTTTTTGATAATCTCATGACCAAAATCCCTTAACGTGAGTTTTCGTTCCACTGAGC
GTCAGACCCCGTAGAAAAGATCAAAGGATCTTCTTGAGATCCTTTTTTTCTGCGCGTAATCTGCTGCTTG
CAAACAAAAAAACCACCGCTACCAGCGGTGGTTTGTTTGCCGGATCAAGAGCTACCAACTCTTTTTCCGA
AGGTAACTGGCTTCAGCAGAGCGCAGATACCAAATACTGTCCTTCTAGTGTAGCCGTAGTTAGGCCACCA
CTTCAAGAACTCTGTAGCACCGCCTACATACCTCGCTCTGCTAATCCTGTTACCAGTGGCTGCTGCCAGT
GGCGATAAGTCGTGTCTTACCGGGTTGGACTCAAGACGATAGTTACCGGATAAGGCGCAGCGGTCGGGCT
GAACGGGGGGTTCGTGCACACAGCCCAGCTTGGAGCGAACGACCTACACCGAACTGAGATACCTACAGCG
TGAGCTATGAGAAAGCGCCACGCTTCCCGAAGGGAGAAAGGCGGACAGGTATCCGGTAAGCGGCAGGGTC
GGAACAGGAGAGCGCACGAGGGAGCTTCCAGGGGGAAACGCCTGGTATCTTTATAGTCCTGTCGGGTTTC
GCCACCTCTGACTTGAGCGTCGATTTTTGTGATGCTCGTCAGGGGGGCGGAGCCTATGGAAAAACGCCAG
CAACGCGGCCTTTTTACGGTTCCTGGCCTTTTGCTGGCCTTTTGCTCACATGTTCTTTCCTGCGTTATCC
CCTGATTCTGTGGATAACCGTATTACCGCCTTTGAGTGAGCTGATACCGCTCGCCGCAGCCGAACGACCG
AGCGCAGCGAGTCAGTGAGCGAGGAAGCGGAAGAGCGCTGACTTCCGCGTTTCCAGACTTTACGAAACAC
GGAAACCGAAGACCATTCATGTTGTTGCTCAGGTCGCAGACGTTTTGCAGCAGCAGTCGCTTCACGTTCG
CTCGCGTATCGGTGATTCATTCTGCTAACCAGTAAGGCAACCCCGCCAGCCTAGCCGGGTCCTCAACGAC
AGGAGCACGATCATGCGCACCCGTCAGATCCAGACATGATAAGATACATTGATGAGTTTGGACAAACCAC
AACTAGAATGCAGTGAAAAAAATGCTTTATTTGTGAAATTTGTGATGCTATTGCTTTATTTGTAACCATT
ATAAGCTGCAATAAACAAGTTAACAACAACAATTGCATTCATTTTATGTTTCAGGTTCAGGGGGAGGTGT
GGGAGGTTTTTTAAAGCAAGTAAAACCTCTACAAATGTGGTATGGCTGATTATGATCTCTAGTCAAGGCA
CTATACATCAAATATTCCTTATTAACCCCTTTACAAATTAAAAAGCTAAAGGTACACAATTTTTGAGCAT
AGTTATTAATAGCAGACACTCTATGCCTGTGTGGAGTAAGAAAAAACAGTATGTTATGATTATAACTGTT
ATGCCTACTTATAAAGGTTACAGAATATTTTTCCATAATTTTCTTGTATAGCAGTGCAGCTTTTTCCTTT
GTGGTGTAAATAGCAAAGCAAGCAAGAGTTCTATTACTAAACACAGCATGACTCAAAAAACTTAGCAATT
CTGAAGGAAAGTCCTTGGGGTCTTCTACCTTTCTCTTCTTTTTTGGAGGAGTAGAATGTTGAGAGTCAGC
AGTAGCCTCATCATCACTAGATGGCATTTCTTCTGAGCAAAACAGGTTTTCCTCATTAAAGGCATTCCAC
CACTGCTCCCATTCATCAGTTCCATAGGTTGGAATCTAAAATACACAAACAATTAGAATCAGTAGTTTAA
CACATTATACACTTAAAAATTTTATATTTACCTTAGAGCTTTAAATCTCTGTAGGTAGTTTGTCCAATTA
TGTCACACCACAGAAGTAAGGTTCCTTCACAAAGATCCGGACCAAAGCGGCCATCGTGCCTCCCCACTCC
TGCAGTTCGGGGGCATGGATGCGCGGATAGCCGCTGCTGGTTTCCTGGATGCCGACGGATTTGCACTGCC
GGTAGAACTCCGCGAGGTCGTCCAGCCTCAGGCAGCAGCTGAACCAACTCGCGAGGGGATCGAGCCCGGG
GTGGGCGAAGAACTCCAGCATGAGATCCCCGCGCTGGAGGATCATCCAGCCGGCGTCCCGGAAAACGATT
CCGAAGCCCAACCTTTCATAGAAGGCGGCGGTGGAATCGAAATCTCGTGATGGCAGGTTGGGCGTCGCTT
GGTCGGTCATTTCGAACCCCAGAGTCCCGCTCAGAAGAACTCGTCAAGAAGGCGATAGAAGGCGATGCGC
TGCGAATCGGGAGCGGCGATACCGTAAAGCACGAGGAAGCGGTCAGCCCATTCGCCGCCAAGCTCTTCAG
CAATATCACGGGTAGCCAACGCTATGTCCTGATAGCGGTCCGCCACACCCAGCCGGCCACAGTCGATGAA
TCCAGAAAAGCGGCCATTTTCCACCATGATATTCGGCAAGCAGGCATCGCCATGGGTCACGACGAGATCC
TCGCCGTCGGGCATCCGCGCCTTGAGCCTGGCGAACAGTTCGGCTGGCGCGAGCCCCTGATGCTCTTCGT
CCAGATCATCCTGATCGACAAGACCGGCTTCCATCCGAGTACGTGCTCGCTCGATGCGATGTTTCGCTTG
GTGGTCGAATGGGCAGGTAGCCGGATCAAGCGTATGCAGCCGCCGCATTGCATCAGCCATGATGGATACT
TTCTCGGCAGGAGCAAGGTGAGATGACAGGAGATCCTGCCCCGGCACTTCGCCCAATAGCAGCCAGTCCC
TTCCCGCTTCAGTGACAACGTCGAGCACAGCTGCGCAAGGAACGCCCGTCGTGGCCAGCCACGATAGCCG
CGCTGCCTCGTCTTGGAGTTCATTCAGGGCACCGGACAGGTCGGTCTTGACAAAAAGAACCGGGCGCCCC
TGCGCTGACAGCCGGAACACGGCGGCATCAGAGCAGCCGATTGTCTGTTGTGCCCAGTCATAGCCGAATA
GCCTCTCCACCCAAGCGGCCGGAGAACCTGCGTGCAATCCATCTTGTTCAATCATGCGAAACGATCCTCA
TCCTGTCTCTTGATCAGATCTTGATCCCCTGCGCCATCAGATCCTTGGCGGCAAGAAAGCCATCCAGTTT
ACTTTGCAGGGCTTCCCAACCTTACCAGAGGGCGCCCCAGCTGGCAATTCCGGTTCGCTTGCTGTCCATA
AAACCGCCCAGTCTAGCTATCGCCATGTAAGCCCACTGCAAGCTACCTGCTTTCTCTTTGCGCTTGCGTT
TTCCCTTGTCCAGATAGCCCAGTAGCTGACATTCATCCGGGGTCAGCACCGTTTCTGCGGACTGGCTTTC
TACGTGTTCCGCTTCCTTTAGCAGCCCTTGCGCCCTGAGTGCTTGCGGCAGCGTGAGAGCTCATGAGCGG
AGAACGAGATGACGTTGGAGGGGCAAGGTCGCGCTGATTGCTGGGGCAACACGTGGAGCGGATCGGGGAT
TGTCTTTCTTCAGCTCGCTGATGATATGCTGACGCTCAATGCCGTTTGGCCTCCGACTAACGAAAATCCC
GCATTTGGACGGCTGATCCGATTGGCACGGCGGACGGCGAATGGCGGAGCAGACGCTCGTCCGGGGGCAA
TGAGATATGAAAAAGCCTGAACTCACCGCGACGTATCGGGCCCTGGCCAGCTAGCTAGAGTCGACCTGCA
GGTCCCCGGGGATCGGTCTTGCCTTGCTCGTCGGTGATGTACTTCACCAGCTCCGCGAAGTCGCTCTTCT
TGATGGAGCGCATGGGGACGTGCTTGGCAATCACGCGCACCCCCCGGCCGTTTTAGCGGCTAAAAAAGTC
ATGGCTCTGCCCTCGGGCGGACCACGCCCATCATGACCTTGCCAAGCTCGTCCTGCTTCTCTTCGATCTT
CGCCAGCAGGGCGAGGATCGTGGCATCACCGAACCGCGCCGTGCGCGGGTCGTCGGTGAGCCAGAGTTTC
AGCAGGCCGCCCAGGCGGCCCAGGTCGCCATTGATGCGGGCCAGCTCGCGGACGTGCTCATAGTCCACGA
CGCCCGTGATTTTGTAGCCCTGGCCGACGGCCAGCAGGTAGGCCGACAGGCTCATGCCGGCCGCCGCCGC
CTTTTCCTCAATCGCTCTTCGTTCGTCTGGAAGGCAGTACACCTTGATAGGTGGGCTGCCCTTCCTGGTT
GGCTTGGTTTCATCAGCCATCCGCTTGCCCTCATCTGTTACGCCGGCGGTAGCCGGCCAGCCTCGCAGAG
CAGGATTCCCGTTGAGCACCGCCAGGTGCGAATAAGGGACAGTGAAGAAGGAACACCCGCTCGCGGGTGG
GCCTACTTCACCTATCCTGCCCGGCTGACGCCGTTGGATACACCAAGGAAAGTCTACACGAACCCTTTGG
CAAAATCCTGTATATCGTGCGAAAAAGGATGGATATACCGAAAAAATCGCTATAATGACCCCGAAGCAGG
GTTATGCAGCGGAAAAGATCCGTCGACCTGCAGGCATGCAAGCTCTAGCGATTCCAGACGTCCCGAAGGC
GTGGCGCGGCTTCCCCGTGCCGGAGCAATCGCCCTGGGTGGGTTACACGACGCCCCTCTATGGCCCGTAC
TGACGGACACACCGAAGCCCCGGCGGCAACCCTCAGCGGATGCCCCGGGGCTTCACGTTTTCCCAGGTCA
GAAGCGGTTTTCGGGAGTAGTGCCCCAACTGGGGTAACCTTTGAGTTCTCTCAGTTGGGGGCGTAGGGTC
GCCGACATGACACAAGGGGTTGTGACCGGGGTGGACACGTACGCGGGTGCTTACGACCGTCAGTCGCGCG
AGCGCGAAAATTCGAGCGCAGCAAGCCCAGCGACACAGCGTAGCGCCAACGAAGACAAGGCGGCCGACCT
TCAGCGCGAAGTCGAGCGCGACGGGGGCCGGTTCAGGTTCGTCGGGCATTTCAGCGAAGCGCCGGGCACG
TCGGCGTTCGGGACGGCGGAGCGCCCGGAGTTCGAACGCATCCTGAACGAATGCCGCGCCGGGCGGCTCA
ACATGATCATTGTCTATGACGTGTCGCGCTTCTCGCGCCTGAAGGTCATGGACGCGATTCCGATTGTCTC
GGAATTGCTCGCCCTGGGCGTGACGATTGTTTCCACTCAGGAAGGCGTCTTCCGGCAGGGAAACGTCATG
GACCTGATTCACCTGATTATGCGGCTCGACGCGTCGCACAAAGAATCTTCGCTGAAGTCGGCGAAGATTC
TCGACACGAAGAACCTTCAGCGCGAATTGGGCGGGTACGTCGGCGGGAAGGCGCCTTACGGCTTCGAGCT
TGTTTCGGAGACGAAGGAGATCACGCGCAACGGCCGAATGGTCAATGTCGTCATCAACAAGCTTGCGCAC
TCGACCACTCCCCTTACCGGACCCTTCGAGTTCGAGCCCGACGTAATCCGGTGGTGGTGGCGTGAGATCA
AGACGCACAAACACCTTCCCTTCAAGCCGGGCAGTCAAGCCGCCATTCACCCGGGCAGCATCACGGGGCT
TTGTAAGCGCATGGACGCTGACGCCGTGCCGACCCGGGGCGAGACGATTGGGAAGAAGACCGCTTCAAGC
GCCTGGGACCCGGCAACCGTTATGCGAATCCTTCGGGCCCCGCGTATTGCGGGCTTCGCCGCTGAGGTGA
TCTACAAGAAGAAGCCGGACGGCACGCCGACCACGAAGATTGAGGGTTACCGCATTCAGCGCGACCCGAT
CACGCTCCGGCCGGTCGAGCTTGATTGCGGACCGATCATCGAGCCCGCTGAGTGGTATGAGCTTCAGGCG
TGGTTGGACGGCAGGGGGCGCGGCAAGGGGCTTTCCCGGGGGCAAGCCATTCTGTCCGCCATGGACAAGC
TGTACTGCGAGTGTGGCGCCGTCATGACTTCGAAGCGCGGGGAAGAATCGATCAAGGACTCTTACCGCTG
CCGTCGCCGGAAGGTGGTCGACCCGTCCGCACCTGGGCAGCACGAAGGCACGTGCAACGTCAGCATGGCG
GCACTCGACAAGTTCGTTGCGGAACGCATCTTCAACAAGATCAGGCACGCCGAAGGCGACGAAGAGACGT
TGGCGCTTCTGTGGGAAGCCGCCCGACGCTTCGGCAAGCTCACTGAGGCGCCTGAGAAGAGCGGCGAACG
GGCGAACCTTGTTGCGGAGCGCGCCGACGCCCTGAACGCCCTTGAAGAGCTGTACGAAGACCGCGCGGCA
GGCGCGTACGACGGACCCGTTGGCAGGAAGCACTTCCGGAAGCAACAGGCAGCGCTGACGCTCCGGCAGC
AAGGGGCGGAAGAGCGGCTTGCCGAACTTGAAGCCGCCGAAGCCCCGAAGCTTCCCCTTGACCAATGGTT
CCCCGAAGACGCCGACGCTGACCCGACCGGCCCTAAGTCGTGGTGGGGGCGCGCGTCAGTAGACGACAAG
CGCGTGTTCGTCGGGCTCTTCGTAGACAAGATCGTTGTCACGAAGTCGACTACGGGCAGGGGGCAGGGAA
CGCCCATCGAGAAGCGCGCTTCGATCACGTGGGCGAAGCCGCCGACCGACGACGACGAAGACGACGCCCA
GGACGGCACGGAAGACGTAGCGGCGTAGCGAGACACCCGGGAAGCCTGATCTACGTCTGTCGAGAAGTTT
CTGATCGAAAAGTTCGACAGCGTCTCCGACCTGATGCAGCTCTCGGAGGGCGAAGAATCTCGTGCTTTCA
GCTTCGATGTAGGAGGGCGTGGATATGTCCTGCGGGTAAATAGCTGCGCCGATGGTTTCTACAAAGATCG
ACTAGT
