>Addgene plasmid #69862 | pCAP03-acc(3)IV | addgene partial sequence | sequence record 130668 | Hygro-internal-F 5'-GCGCCGATGGTTTCTACAAA-3'
AGCTGGTGAGAAGAACAGCATCGGGACAAGGGAAGGAAGAACAAAGACAAAGAAAACAAAAGAAAGCAAT
TGAAAACAAAACAAAACAATTTTCATTCCTTCTCTTATCATTCCTTTTCTTTTCTTTTCTCTCATTCAAC
GCACTCCATCGTATCCGTATTCCTCTTATTTTTTCTCTTTCTCTATATCCATTTCTTTCTCTCTAGGTGT
GTCCTCTCTCTCTCTTCAATTTCTCTACTCCGCATTCCAACGCATCCTTCCCCCAACCTCCCATTTCCTC
CTTACGGCCCGATAGCGATCGTCTTTCCCTCGCTATCACTCGCTACCGGCCCCTCCTCTGCACCGTAACC
TCCTACGTATTTACCATATCATAAAGTTTTTTCCGACGCTTATCGCTGACCCCCTGCCGCCCTCCTATTG
GCTTCCGGATTATCTTCTTGTCCATAAGGTGATCCATGCTTCCTGAAGATTCCCGAAATGTGTCCACTTT
GGCGGGGAATCATTCCATCCACTTCTTTCTCTCTCGCTTTCCTCATTCGGCGCTCCCCTTCCGCGTCTCA
TTGGTCTTCCGCTCCGTTTTTGCTTTGCCGATGTTACTTGGGGAGAGGTGCGATAATCCTTTCGCAAAAA
CTCGGTTTGACGCCTCCCATGGTATAAATAGTGGCTCGAGATTCCGGGGATCCGTCGACCTGCAGTTCGA
AGTTCCTATTCTCTAGAAAGTATAGGAACTTCGAAGTTCCCGCCAGCCTCGCAGAGCAGGATTCCCGTTG
AGCACCGCCAG
