>Addgene plasmid #69862 | pCAP03-acc(3)IV | addgene partial sequence | sequence record 130669 | URA3-R2 5'-TTGGCGGATAATGCCTTTAG-3'
CATGTGTTTTTAGTAAACAAATTTTGGGACCTAATGCTTCAACTAACTCCAGTAATTCCTTGGTGGTACG
AACATCCAATGAAGCACACAAGTTTGTTTGCTTTTCGTGCATGATATTAAATAGCTTGGCAGCAACAGGA
CTAGGATGAGTAGCAGCACGTTCCTTATATGTAGCTTTCGACATATGTGTAGGCTGGAGCTGCTTCGAAG
TTCCTATACTTTCTAGAGAATAGGAACTTCGGAATAGGAACTTATGAGCTCAGCCAATCGACTGGCGAGC
GGCATCGCATTCTTCGCATCCCGCCTCTGGCGGATGCAGGAAGATCAACGGATCTCGGCCCAGTTGACCC
AGGGCTGTCGCCACAATGTCGCGGGAGCGGATCAACCGAGCAAAGGCATGACCGACTGGACCTTCCTTCT
GAAGGCTCTTCTCCTTGAGCCACCTGTCCGCCAAGGCAAAGCGCTCACAGCAGTGGTCATTCTCGAGATA
ATCGACGCGTACCAACTTGCCATCCTGAAGAATGGTGCAGTGTCTCGGCACCCCATAGGGAACCTTTGCC
ATCAACTCGGCAAGATGCAGCGTCGTGTTGGCATCGTGTCCCACGCCGAGGAGAAGTACCTGCCCATCGA
GTTCATGGACACGGGCGACCGGGCTTGCAGGCGAGTGAGGTGGCAGG
